Addgene plasmid #190042: 2015-N
Purpose: (Empty Backbone) Backbone vector for generation of BiFC plasmids
Depositing lab: Patrick Van Dijck. Depositing organization: Katholieke Universiteit Leuven. Publication: A Bimolecular Fluorescence Complementation Tool for Identification of Protein-Protein Interactions in Candida albicans. Subotic A, Swinnen E, Demuyser L, De Keersmaecker H, Mizuno H, Tournu H, Van Dijck P. G3 (Bethesda). 2017 Oct 5;7(10):3509-3520. doi: 10.1534/g3.117.300149. PubMed 28860184.
Backbone
  Vector backbone: pC2YB
  Vector type: Yeast Expression
  Promoter: Met3
  Selectable markers: LEU2
Growth in bacteria
  Bacterial resistance: Kanamycin, 50 μg/mL
  Growth temperature: 37°C
  Growth strain: Top10
  Copy number: Unknown
Terms and licenses: Academic/Nonprofit Terms; Industry Terms: Not Available to Industry
How to cite: 2015-N was a gift from Patrick Van Dijck (Addgene plasmid # 190042 ; http://n2t.net/addgene:190042 ; RRID:Addgene_190042)
