[The description below was written by a language model from this plasmid's Addgene catalogue record and pLannotate feature annotations shown in this document.]
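Description:
2015-N is an empty backbone for building bimolecular fluorescence complementation (BiFC) plasmids, listed as a yeast expression vector derived from pC2YB and associated with a BiFC toolset for detecting protein-protein interactions in Candida albicans. In BiFC, two candidate partners are each fused to a non-fluorescent half of a fluorescent protein, and interaction between them brings the halves together to restore fluorescence. The "N" in the name suggests an N-terminal fragment or N-terminal tagging orientation, but the record does not say which, and it does not identify the fluorescent protein. Expression is driven by the Met3 promoter, which in yeasts is typically repressed by methionine and cysteine and so allows conditional expression. LEU2 is the selectable marker for leucine-auxotrophic hosts.

The automated annotation of the 8,544 nt sequence accounts for only part of the construct. It finds a high-copy ColE1/pUC-type origin and a Tn5-derived NeoR/KanR gene, consistent with the listed kanamycin selection in E. coli. It also finds remnants typical of a commercial cloning-vector scaffold: a lac promoter and operator with a CAP site, SP6 and T7 promoters, and fragments of lacZα, ccdB, tnpA and BleoR. A LEU2 coding sequence is matched by homology to the Saccharomyces cerevisiae enzyme, and it is preceded by a fragment of the C. albicans NFS1 gene, so this region may be a Candida genomic segment. Large stretches, notably roughly 2.75–3.9 kb and 5.6–7.6 kb, carry no meaningful annotation. The Met3 promoter, the fluorescent protein fragment and the cloning site presumably lie there, though the feature table does not confirm this. No yeast replication origin is annotated.
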