Features (pLannotate 1.2.2; 18 found; start..end, strand, type, name):
     12..104     +  CDS            lacI (fragment): lac repressor; lacI; The lac repressor binds to the lac operator to inhibit transcription in E. coli. This inhibition can be relieved by adding lactose or isopropyl-β-D-thiogalactopyranoside (IPTG).
    117..138     +  protein_bind   CAP binding site: CAP binding activates transcription in the presence of cAMP. E. coli catabolite activator protein
    153..183     +  promoter       lac promoter: promoter for the E. coli lac operon
    191..207     +  protein_bind   lac operator: The lac repressor binds to the lac operator to inhibit transcription in E. coli. This inhibition can be relieved by adding lactose or isopropyl-β-D-thiogalactopyranoside (IPTG). lac repressor encoded by lacI
    249..267     +  promoter       SP6 promoter: promoter for bacteriophage SP6 RNA polymerase
    345..887     +  CDS            NFS1 (fragment): NFS1_CANAL - Also known as SPL1 From Candida albicans (strain SC5314 / ATCC MYA-2876) (Yeast).
   1210..2301    +  CDS            LEU2: LEU3_YEAST - Experimental evidence at protein level: Swiss-Prot protein existence level 1. Catalyzes the oxidation of 3-carboxy-2-hydroxy-4- methylpentanoate (3-isopropylmalate) to 3-carboxy-4-methyl-2- oxopentanoate. The product decarboxylates to 4-methyl-2 oxopentanoate. From Saccharomyces cerevisiae (strain ATCC 204508 / S288c) (Baker's yeast).
   2606..2624    -  promoter       T7 promoter: promoter for bacteriophage T7 RNA polymerase
   2627..2750    +  CDS            lacZα (fragment): LacZα fragment of β-galactosidase; lacZ fragment
   3873..4176    +  CDS            ccdB (fragment): CcdB, a bacterial toxin that poisons DNA gyrase; ccdB; Plasmids containing the ccdB gene cannot be propagated in standard E. coli strains.
   4224..4493    +  CDS            tnpA (fragment): TN5P_ECOLX - Also known as tnp. Experimental evidence at protein level: Swiss-Prot protein existence level 1. Mediates transposition of transposon Tn5 by a 'cut and paste' mechanism. First, the monomeric transposase binds the 19 bp inverted DNA repeats flanking the transposon. Then, dimerization of the DNA- bound transposase creates a synaptic DNA complex. After nicking of the first DNA strand, excision of the transposon proceeds through a series of intermediates. The transposase then mediates the insertion of the transposon at a new site by strand transfer. The activity of the wild- type tran
   4525..5319    +  CDS            NeoR/KanR: aminoglycoside phosphotransferase from Tn5; aph(3')-II (or nptII); confers resistance to neomycin, kanamycin, and G418 (Geneticin®)
   5340..5390    -  misc_feature   bom (fragment): basis of mobility region from pBR322
   5417..5505    +  promoter       AmpR promoter (fragment): bla
   5525..5572    +  CDS            BleoR (fragment): antibiotic-binding protein; Sh ble from Streptoalloteichus hindustanus; confers resistance to bleomycin, phleomycin, and Zeocin™
   7565..7581    +  promoter       copia promoter (fragment): strong promoter from the Drosophila transposable element copia (Sinclair et al., 1986)
   7626..7647    +  CDS            BleoR (fragment): antibiotic-binding protein; Sh ble from Streptoalloteichus hindustanus; confers resistance to bleomycin, phleomycin, and Zeocin™
   7785..8373    +  rep_origin     ori: high-copy-number ColE1/pMB1/pBR322/pUC origin of replication
>Addgene plasmid #190042 | 2015-N | addgene full sequence | sequence record 377524 | Addgene NGS Result
GAAGCGGAAGAGCGCCCAATACGCAAACCGCCTCTCCCCGCGCGTTGGCCGATTCATTAATGCAGCTGGC
ACGACAGGTTTCCCGACTGGAAAGCGGGCAGTGAGCGCAACGCAATTAATGTGAGTTAGCTCACTCATTA
GGCACCCCAGGCTTTACACTTTATGCTTCCGGCTCGTATGTTGTGTGGAATTGTGAGCGGATAACAATTT
CACACAGGAAACAGCTATGACCATGATTACGCCAAGCTATTTAGGTGACACTATAGAATACTCAAGCTAT
GCATCAAGCTTGGTACCGAGCTCGGATCCACTAGTAACGGCCGCCAGTGTGCTGGAATTCGCCCTTGGAT
CCAATCATCACTGGTGGGGGTCAAGAAAGAGGTTTGAGATCAGGTACTTTGGCACCACCATTAGTAGCTG
GGTTTGGTGAAGCTGCAAGATTAATGAAACAAGAATCTGCATTTGACAAGAAACATATTGAGAGGTTATC
TACTAAATTGAAGAACGGTTTGTTATCCATTCCATCTACTCAGTTTAACGGTTGTAATAACCCAACATAT
CAATACCCAGGTTGTGTGAATGTTTCCTTTGCATACATTGAAGGGGAATCTTTGTTAATGGCATTGAAAG
ATATTGCATTGAGTTCTGGTTCTGCATGTACCTCTGCATCTTTGGAACCATCGTATGTTTTACATGCTTT
GGGTGCCGATGATGCCTTGGCTCATTCTTCCATTAGATTCGGTATTGGTAGATTCACCACTGAAGCAGAA
GTTGACTATGTTATTCAAGCAATTAATGAAAGAGTTGATTTCTTGAGAAAGATGTCTCCATTATGGGAAA
TGGTTCAAGAAGGTATTGACTTGAACTCTATCGAATGGAGTGGACATTAAGGTTTTTTGTTTTTTTGTAA
TTTGTGTTGTTATGTGTAATTATCGTGTATAGAGTAATTTCGGAAATTGTACTTTCGTTCATGTATCTGA
ACCAGATGAATAATACGTTCGTATTGTTGAAGAATGACTAACTCCTGTAACGGCGTGCGTGGGTTCCGCA
GCCGGGTTCAATTTTTTTTTTCTTGTTCACTATAAAAATATATAATAAACGAAAAAAATCCGAGGGACTC
AGGCTATGAAATTTTTCACTCAAGAATTTTTTTTCCTTCATCCTTAATTCCTTTATTCACTACCCAAACC
CACAATGTCAGTTAAAACTAAAACTATTACAATTTTACCAGGTGATCACGTCGGTACCGAAATTGTCAAT
GAAGCTATCAAAGTTTTAGAAGCAATTGAAGCTGCCACTCCTTACCAAAAAATCCATTTCGATTTCAAAC
ATCATTTAATCGGTGGTGCTGCCATTGATGCCACTGGTGTCCCATTGCCAGATGACGCACTTGAAAGTGC
CAAAAAATCTGATGCCGTCTTATTGGGTGCTGTTGGTGGACCAAAATGGGGGACTGGCGCCGTTCGTCCA
GAACAAGGTTTATTAAAGATTCGTAAAGAATTGAACCTTTATGCTAACATCAGACCATGTAACTTTGCCA
GTGACTCCTTATTGGAATTATCCCCATTGAGACCAGAAGTCGTTAAAGGTACAAACTTGATCATTGTTCG
TGAATTAGTTGGTGGTATTTATTTCGGTGATCGTGAAGAACAAGAAGAAAGTGAAGATAAACAAACCGCA
TGGGATACTGAAAAATACACCGTCGATGAAGTCACCAGAATCACCCGTATGGCTGCCTTCATGGCTTTAC
AACATAACCCACCATTACCAATCTGGTCATTGGATAAGGCTAATGTTTTAGCTTCTTCTAGATTATGGAG
AAGAACTGTCGATAAAGTGATTTCTGAAGAGTTCCCAACTTTGTCTGTTCAACATCAATTGATTGACTCC
GCCGCCATGATTTTAATTCAAAACCCAACCAAATTGAATGGTATAATCATCACTTCTAACATGTTTGGTG
ATATCATTTCCGATGAAGCTTCAGTTATTCCAGGTTCCTTGGGTTTATTACCATCTGCATCTTTGGCTTC
ATTGCCAGATACCAACACCGCTTTTGGTCTTTATGAACCATGTCACGGTTCTGCTCCTGATTTACCAGCC
AATAAAGTTAACCCAATTGCTACTATTTTATCTGCTGCTTCTATGTTGAGATTATCTTTGGATTGTGTGA
AAGAAGCTGAAGCTTTAGAAGAAGCCGTGAAACAAGTCTTGGATAAAGGTATCAGAACTGCAGATTTAAG
AGGTACCAGTTCAGCTACTGAAGTTGGTGACGCGATTGTCGAAGCTGTTACTAAAATCTTAAAAGAAAAA
GCTTAAGTAAAGTATACACAAAATTTAACGAATATTATTAATACAAAATGAACACCACCTAAATACTTTT
TTTTAAAAATGTACCGACTCTTCTAAAAATTGCGATAATTCAATATCGGAAATTTCTCTCACCGGTTTAC
TTGGATCTTCGGAAATAAATCTATTTGAAGTAATGGTAGCCTCACTTGATTCTGATTGGCTCTTTCTAGA
CATGGGTAGGTAAGGGCGAATTCTGCAGATATCCATCACACTGGCGGCCGGCCGCTCGAGCATGCATCTA
GAGGGCCCAATTCGCCCTATAGTGAGTCGTATTACAATTCACTGGCCGTCGTTTTACAACGTCGTGACTG
GGAAAACCCTGGCGTTACCCAACTTAATCGCCTTGCAGCACATCCCCCTTTCGCCAGCTGGCGTAATAGC
GAAGAGGCCCGCACCGATCGACCAGATCAAAATGCTAGAACAAATTACGTCTGCATCAACAGTCATCTTC
CTTATTTGCATAAATGCTAAAATGGCAAACCTGTAAACCGTTTGAAAAGCAAATTGAGATAGTTAGCTCG
GTTTTTTTTTCACGTGGCCATAATCCAACAAAAAAAAGGAATTTAAGGGGGGAGAGAAGGAGGCTTGAAT
TTGTACCACAGAGCGAGCAAGAAATTAATAATATACTTGGCTTAGCTGAAATGAGAATGAAAAAGCAAAT
TTCAAGTGAAACACCACTACTAGCCAAGTAAATTGGCCAATTTGCTCTCGTGCTTTAATTTCCTAACAAG
CTTTTGAGACCGAAAAAAATCAACCAATGATGATGGAAAAATACTTCCGGGAGTCAATTTATCCATAATT
TCACGTCGTTTTTTTTTTGCACATGGCAAATATATTGGAATCCTGAGATTTTCTTGGAGTCGTGTACAAT
AACACCAGGCGGGAACATGCCGTTATGATCCAGCATAGCGGCCGCTATGTGTTCAAATATTGAAACCGTG
AAACCAGTTTGATACAGCTGATATTGTGTGCTAAAAAAAGATGAGCACCGAAAGAGTCTTTAGTTTATTG
CCAAGTAAAGGGTCAAAGAATACCTATTCTTTATGAACACAGACTTGCTCTAATGGTGAATTAGTGTGGA
GTAATAGAGAAGGAGGCGAAACAAAAATAATTGGTTAAACACTCGAATGTCACACAATCCTAAATAGGTT
AAATTCAGTTACCGCCGTGATGCGGGAACAAAGCCGAGCGGTAATATTTTTGGATTCTATGTTTTTTTGG
TGTATATTGCACGACTTGGTGCCAACAACTGGTGTTCCAACGCACAAAACTAGGTTCAACTGGATACTGT
TTTCTAGAAATTATTTGCGGCAATTCATGATTACGGTCCTAAATTTGAAATAAAAGTTTCCAATTATGTG
TCTTGACAATTTCCATTGGGTTCAAAAAGATCTAGAATGTATGTAATTACGCAACAATTTGCATGCAAAG
AAATAAAAACAAACCTAAAATCCAACTGCTGTTGTTCTGGTGATGATGTAGTAAAATAAGAGCACGGCCA
AGAACAAGGTGATTTACGTACGGCAGTTTAAGGTTTACACCTATAAAAGAGAGAGCCGTTATCGTCTGTT
TGTGGATGTACAGAGTGATATTATTGACACGCCGGGGCGACGGATGGTGATCCCCCTGGCCAGTGCACGT
CTGCTGTCAGATAAAGTCTCCCGTGAACTTTACCCGGTGGTGCATATCGGGGATGAAAGCTGGCGCATGA
TGACCACCGATATGGCCAGTGTGCCGGTCTCCGTTATCGGGGAAGAAGTGGCTGATCTCAGCCACCGCGA
AAATGACATCAAAAACGCCATTAACCTGATGTTCTGGGGAATATAAATGTCAGGCATGAGATTATCAAAA
AGGATCTTCACCTAGATCCTTTTCACGTAGAAAGCCAGTCCGCAGAAACGGTGCTGACCCCGGATGAATG
TCAGCTACTGGGCTATCTGGACAAGGGAAAACGCAAGCGCAAAGAGAAAGCAGGTAGCTTGCAGTGGGCT
TACATGGCGATAGCTAGACTGGGCGGTTTTATGGACAGCAAGCGAACCGGAATTGCCAGCTGGGGCGCCC
TCTGGTAAGGTTGGGAAGCCCTGCAAAGTAAACTGGATGGCTTTCTTGCCGCCAAGGATCTGATGGCGCA
GGGGATCAAGCTCTGATCAAGAGACAGGATGAGGATCGTTTCGCATGATTGAACAAGATGGATTGCACGC
AGGTTCTCCGGCCGCTTGGGTGGAGAGGCTATTCGGCTATGACTGGGCACAACAGACAATCGGCTGCTCT
GATGCCGCCGTGTTCCGGCTGTCAGCGCAGGGGCGCCCGGTTCTTTTTGTCAAGACCGACCTGTCCGGTG
CCCTGAATGAACTGCAAGACGAGGCAGCGCGGCTATCGTGGCTGGCCACGACGGGCGTTCCTTGCGCAGC
TGTGCTCGACGTTGTCACTGAAGCGGGAAGGGACTGGCTGCTATTGGGCGAAGTGCCGGGGCAGGATCTC
CTGTCATCTCACCTTGCTCCTGCCGAGAAAGTATCCATCATGGCTGATGCAATGCGGCGGCTGCATACGC
TTGATCCGGCTACCTGCCCATTCGACCACCAAGCGAAACATCGCATCGAGCGAGCACGTACTCGGATGGA
AGCCGGTCTTGTCGATCAGGATGATCTGGACGAAGAGCATCAGGGGCTCGCGCCAGCCGAACTGTTCGCC
AGGCTCAAGGCGAGCATGCCCGACGGCGAGGATCTCGTCGTGACCCATGGCGATGCCTGCTTGCCGAATA
TCATGGTGGAAAATGGCCGCTTTTCTGGATTCATCGACTGTGGCCGGCTGGGTGTGGCGGACCGCTATCA
GGACATAGCGTTGGCTACCCGTGATATTGCTGAAGAGCTTGGCGGCGAATGGGCTGACCGCTTCCTCGTG
CTTTACGGTATCGCCGCTCCCGATTCGCAGCGCATCGCCTTCTATCGCCTTCTTGACGAGTTCTTCTGAA
TTATTAACGCTTACAATTTCCTGATGCGGTATTTTCTCCTTACGCATCTGTGCGGTATTTCACACCGCAT
CAGGTGGCACTTTTCGGGGAAATGTGCGCGGAACCCCTATTTGTTTATTTTTCTAAATACATTCAAATAT
GTATCCGCTCATGAGACAATAACCCTGATAAATGCTTCAATAATAGCACGTGAGGAGGGCCACCATGGCC
AAGTTGACCAGTGCCGTTCCGGTGCTCACCGCGCGCGACGTCTTCCAATTAGAGGTTGTGGATGCAAAAT
TGAAAAAAAAATGACTATTGGTAGCGTGTTCTATTTTTCTTATGCGCTGAAAAACTACGAACAATTGTCT
ATTCCAAGCCTGTGGCTTTTTTTGGTGATTCACAATACATAAATTGGCAAATACCTCTTCTATAGACTTT
AACCTTTGATGAAATGGTATGGATAAACCACTTTTGTGGTCAGGGTATATATATTTTTATTCCAATCTGG
CCTTTATAAATTCAAATTTCCAAGGGGACTCTGCTAAACCTTCTGATATAACTATAACTCTAATAATGGC
TGTAAAAAGTGTGAAAAAAAGATGATATTCACAAAAAAGATAAAGGGGATTTCATATTGGGTATCTAGAT
TTAAACATCGTATTTCAACAATGAAACTAGAATCAATACGAAATCCAGGGCACAACTGTGTTCATTCCCT
TGGGAATTATACTGAGTAATGGGAAGAATGTGCAAAAAATACCCGTGTCTTATATAATTTCCATTTGTGT
AGGGCTTAAAAGTGGACAACTTCAGGTTACGAAACCACGAAAATGTCTAAACGTTTGATCAAATTCGTAA
CTCATGGAAAATCACAGCAACAAATTAAGGATGGATATATCCGGTACTTACAAATAAAAACACTAAAGAA
GTATAAATTTTGAACTGAAATTCTATAGAAAATCTTTTTTTTTGGGTAAAATTATGCGATTGTGGCTCAT
AGTAACGTAATCATACAGTTCAACAAACATCATTTTGTCAAAGGATTTCTAATCCTATTCTTTTTCTACT
TGGCTTTTGAGTATATATATATATATATATACATCCTTTGTTCATCATCATGTTCGATTGAATTTTTTTC
TTGGTTGTTATTAGATTGTCTACTTGAGTTTTTCTTGGTGCAAATTGTGGTGTTTTTCTAACAAATTTTT
CAACATTTAAAGTATTTCTGGAACTTTTCTACAAGGAACGACATAGATCCATTAATGCGCCCCTCTAAAA
CAATACCCATAATGTCTTCTTAAGTATGCATCTGCTTATAAATGTTTCTGGATTTACTTTAGTTAGAATG
TCGACACGACAATGAACTATTGCTGTAGATCACGTGCGATCACTGAATTATGAGTTTCTTTTTATTTTTC
TTTTTGGGCTTTTTTTTTTGCAATTTTTTTTTTCCACCTTTGCCAATTGCGTAGTCACATATAATGTATA
CAATTTTTGCAACTCTGACACTATAATTGATCCAATAATAAAGTATATAATAGATCATCAAGTATACGTA
ATCTCCCCAAAAAAAAAATTGCATAAAATAAAATCTATAAACCTTTTTTAGATTTTTAGTTGTTCCTTTT
TTCTTTCTATTCTTCAACTTCCAAGTGTTGTCACTTTCTTCCTGTTAACTATATTTAAAAGTAAATACCC
TCCCCAGAAAACTCCGGAGCTAGCGGAGGTGGAGGTTCTGGTGGAGGTGGTTCAAGCCTAGGGACCCGGG
GGCGCGCCTAAACGCGTAGTACTTAACCGCGCCGTCGACGAGTGAAATTCTGGAAATCTGGAAATCTGGT
TTTGTATTCTTGTTATTCTTCTTTTTGTTATTACATATATAACTTGTTACTTTTTTAAAAAAATCTTTGT
TTATTTTATAAATATATAAAACTAAATTTAAGAAAAAGAGAAAAATGTTTTATTTGAGAGATTGAAATTT
TACTTGAATTTAGCTTAGCTTTTATAAAGTATTATTATGTAAAAAAACAAAACAAATATACATTAAAAAG
TTAAGACTATAAAATAGCCACCCAAGGCATTTCTATATCTTGTTGTTGTTGTTTTCATCTTCTGTATCAG
AGGAACTTATTTTATTATTTTCGTCACGGGTATTTTCTCTTGTTTGATGATTCATCCCATTCATTCCATC
ATAAAATTCTAGAAGGACCACCTTTGATTGTAAATAGTAATAATTACCACCCTTATTTAATTATTTATTT
AACTTATTTATTTATTTATTATACATATATACAAATCTAATAAAGTGAAAATCTCCCCCTTCACACGTGG
CCGAGGAGCAGGACTGACACGTGCTAAAACTTCATTTTTAATTTAAAAGGATCTAGGTGAAGATCCTTTT
TGATAATCTCATGACCAAAATCCCTTAACGTGAGTTTTCGTTCCACTGAGCGTCAGACCCCGTAGAAAAG
ATCAAAGGATCTTCTTGAGATCCTTTTTTTCTGCGCGTAATCTGCTGCTTGCAAACAAAAAAACCACCGC
TACCAGCGGTGGTTTGTTTGCCGGATCAAGAGCTACCAACTCTTTTTCCGAAGGTAACTGGCTTCAGCAG
AGCGCAGATACCAAATACTGTTCTTCTAGTGTAGCCGTAGTTAGGCCACCACTTCAAGAACTCTGTAGCA
CCGCCTACATACCTCGCTCTGCTAATCCTGTTACCAGTGGCTGCTGCCAGTGGCGATAAGTCGTGTCTTA
CCGGGTTGGACTCAAGACGATAGTTACCGGATAAGGCGCAGCGGTCGGGCTGAACGGGGGGTTCGTGCAC
ACAGCCCAGCTTGGAGCGAACGACCTACACCGAACTGAGATACCTACAGCGTGAGCTATGAGAAAGCGCC
ACGCTTCCCGAAGGGAGAAAGGCGGACAGGTATCCGGTAAGCGGCAGGGTCGGAACAGGAGAGCGCACGA
GGGAGCTTCCAGGGGGAAACGCCTGGTATCTTTATAGTCCTGTCGGGTTTCGCCACCTCTGACTTGAGCG
TCGATTTTTGTGATGCTCGTCAGGGGGGCGGAGCCTATGGAAAAACGCCAGCAACGCGGCCTTTTTACGG
TTCCTGGCCTTTTGCTGGCCTTTTGCTCACATGTTCTTTCCTGCGTTATCCCCTGATTCTGTGGATAACC
GTATTACCGCCTTTGAGTGAGCTGATACCGCTCGCCGCAGCCGAACGACCGAGCGCAGCGAGTCAGTGAG
CGAG
